Addgene plasmid #124807: pHybr_r2a>m2a(silent)-srt-his
Purpose: HDR template to knock-in FC silent mIgG2a isotype in rat IgG2a heavy chain locus. Use in combination with PX458-gR2A_ISO to convert rat IgG2a hybridoma to FC silent producing cell lines.
Depositing lab: Ferenc Scheeren & Martijn Verdoes. Publication: Functional diversification of hybridoma-produced antibodies by CRISPR/HDR genomic engineering. van der Schoot JMS, Fennemann FL, Valente M, Dolen Y, Hagemans IM, Becker AMD, Le Gall CM, van Dalen D, Cevirgel A, van Bruggen JAC, Engelfriet M, Caval T, Bentlage AEH, Fransen MF, Nederend M, Leusen JHW, Heck AJR, Vidarsson G, Figdor CG, Verdoes M, Scheeren FA. Sci Adv. 2019 Aug 28;5(8):eaaw1822. doi: 10.1126/sciadv.aaw1822. eCollection 2019 Aug. PubMed 31489367.
Backbone
  Vector backbone: pHybr_r2a
  Backbone size w/o insert (bp): 4706
  Total vector size (bp): 5797
  Vector type: Mammalian Expression, Bacterial Expression, CRISPR ; HDR template
  Selectable markers: Blasticidin
Growth in bacteria
  Bacterial resistance: Kanamycin, 50 μg/mL
  Growth temperature: 37°C
  Growth strain: DH5alpha
  Copy number: High Copy
Gene/Insert
  Gene/Insert name: Murine IgG2a (Fc silent)
  Species: M. musculus (mouse)
  Insert size (bp): 1091
  Mutation: L234A/L235A/N297A
  Tag / fusion protein: Sortag (LPETGG) (C terminal on insert); Histag (HHHHHH) (C terminal on insert)
  Cloning method: Restriction Enzyme; 5′ cloning site NheI (not destroyed); 3′ cloning site SalI (not destroyed)
  Sequencing primers: 5′ GTAAAACGACGGCCAGT; 3′ CACATTGCCAAAAGACGGCA
Terms and licenses: Academic/Nonprofit Terms; Industry Terms: Not Available to Industry
How to cite: pHybr_r2a>m2a(silent)-srt-his was a gift from Ferenc Scheeren & Martijn Verdoes (Addgene plasmid # 124807 ; http://n2t.net/addgene:124807 ; RRID:Addgene_124807)
