[The description below was written by a language model from this plasmid's Addgene catalogue record.]
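Description:
pHybr_r2a>m2a(silent)-srt-his is a homology-directed repair (HDR) donor plasmid built on the pHybr_r2a backbone, designed for CRISPR-based engineering of the immunoglobulin heavy chain locus in rat hybridoma cells. The complete plasmid is about 5.8 kb, is maintained at high copy in E. coli under kanamycin selection, and carries a blasticidin marker so that mammalian cells that have taken up the donor can be selected. No feature table is available for this record, so the origin of replication, the homology arms that target the rat IgG2a locus, and the promoter or other elements driving blasticidin resistance are not described.

The payload is a roughly 1.1 kb mouse IgG2a constant-region insert cloned between NheI and SalI sites, both of which are retained. It carries the L234A/L235A/N297A substitutions; the LALA changes are commonly used to weaken Fc receptor engagement, and N297A removes the conserved Fc N-glycosylation site, together giving an "Fc silent" antibody with minimal effector function. The C terminus of the insert is fused to a sortase recognition motif (sortag), which permits site-specific enzymatic conjugation of payloads to the heavy chain, followed by a hexahistidine tag for purification or detection.

The donor is intended to be used with the companion Cas9/guide plasmid PX458-gR2A_ISO, which cuts the rat IgG2a heavy chain locus. Repair from this template replaces the native rat IgG2a isotype with the Fc-silent mouse IgG2a constant region. This converts an existing hybridoma into a line that secretes a chimeric, effector-silent, sortaggable antibody that keeps its original antigen specificity.
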