>Addgene plasmid #124807 | pHybr_r2a>m2a(silent)-srt-his | addgene full sequence | sequence record 251832 | Addgene NGS Result
CTAAATTGTAAGCGTTAATATTTTGTTAAAATTCGCGTTAAATTTTTGTTAAATCAGCTCATTTTTTAAC
CAATAGGCCGAAATCGGCAAAATCCCTTATAAATCAAAAGAATAGACCGAGATAGGGTTGAGTGGCCGCT
ACAGGGCGCTCCCATTCGCCATTCAGGCTGCGCAACTGTTGGGAAGGGCGTTTCGGTGCGGGCCTCTTCG
CTATTACGCCAGCTGGCGAAAGGGGGATGTGCTGCAAGGCGATTAAGTTGGGTAACGCCAGGGTTTTCCC
AGTCACGACGTTGTAAAACGACGGCCAGTGAGCGCGACGTAATACGACTCACTATAGGGCGAATTGAAGG
AAGGCCGTCAAGGCCGCATAGAAAGATCTGAGTAGAACCAAGGTAAAAAGTGTGGGTAAAAACACATGTT
CACAGGCCTGGCTGACATGATGCTGGGCACGTATGGAGGCAAAGTCAAGAGGGCAGTGTAAGGGCCAGAA
GTGAATCCTGACCCAAGAATAGAGAGTGCTAAACCTACGTAGATCGAAGCCAACTAAAAAGACAAGCTAC
AAAACGAAGCTAAGGCCAGAGATCTTGGACTGTGAAGAGTTCAGAGAACCTAGGATCAGGAACCATTAGT
AACAGGCCAAGGAAGATAGAAGCTGCCTAGGACTTGGCAAGAGCCAACATGGTTGGACTGGAAAAGAAAG
GAGGAGACAGAAGACAGGAGAGATGTGCCAACTTGATTTTGGGCTTCACTGTTGTCCATACTGTGTGCAG
CCATATGGCCCACAGATAACAGGTTTAGCCGAGGAACACAGATACCCACATTGGACAATGGTGGGGGAAC
ACAGATACCCATACTACAGGGCTCTTTAGGGCATTTCCTGAAAGTGTACTAGGAGTGGGACTGGGCTCAA
AGGGATTAGGTGTGATCTGGCCTGGTGAGGCTGACATTGGCAAGCCCAATGGTTGGGTGTTGCCTCCTCC
ATGTGCTAGCGATCGCAGGCGCAATCTTCGCATTTCTTTTTTCCAGCTAAGACAACAGCCCCATCTGTCT
ATCCACTGGCTCCTGTATGTGGTGACACAACTGGCTCCTCGGTGACCCTGGGATGCCTGGTCAAGGGCTA
TTTCCCTGAGCCAGTCACCTTGACCTGGAACTCTGGATCCCTGTCCAGCGGTGTGCACACCTTCCCAGCT
GTCCTGCAGTCTGATCTCTACACTCTCAGTTCCTCAGTGACTGTAACTTCCAGCACCTGGCCCAGCCAGA
GCATAACCTGCAACGTAGCCCACCCGGCCAGCAGCACCAAGGTGGACAAGAAAATTGAGCCAAGGGGACC
CACTATTAAGCCATGTCCACCATGCAAATGCCCAGCACCAAATGCCGCCGGTGGTCCTTCTGTCTTCATC
TTCCCCCCAAAGATCAAAGATGTGCTCATGATCTCTTTGAGTCCTATTGTCACGTGTGTTGTGGTAGACG
TTAGCGAGGATGATCCCGACGTCCAGATCAGCTGGTTTGTAAATAACGTGGAAGTCCACACAGCTCAGAC
TCAGACCCACCGGGAGGACTACGCCAGCACTTTAAGGGTAGTCTCTGCACTCCCCATCCAGCACCAGGAC
TGGATGTCTGGCAAGGAGTTCAAATGCAAAGTCAACAACAAGGATTTACCTGCCCCCATCGAGCGAACCA
TCTCCAAACCCAAAGGCAGTGTACGAGCCCCACAGGTATACGTGCTGCCCCCTCCCGAGGAAGAGATGAC
CAAGAAGCAAGTCACTCTCACCTGCATGGTAACAGATTTCATGCCCGAAGACATTTATGTGGAGTGGACG
AACAACGGGAAGACCGAGCTAAACTACAAGAACACTGAACCTGTGTTGGACTCAGATGGGAGTTACTTCA
TGTACTCCAAGCTCCGTGTAGAGAAAAAGAACTGGGTTGAGAGAAACAGCTACTCGTGTAGCGTGGTGCA
TGAGGGCCTGCACAACCACCATACTACGAAGTCTTTCTCCCGGACACCTGGTAAACGTACGGGAGGCGGA
GGCAGCCTGCCGGAAACCGGCGGCCATCACCATCATCACCATTGAGTCGACGTCGAGGCCCCTCTCCCTC
CCCCCCCCCTAACGTTACTGGCCGAAGCCGCTTGGAATAAGGCCGGTGTGCGTTTGTCTATATGTTATTT
TCCACCATATTGCCGTCTTTTGGCAATGTGAGGGCCCGGAAACCTGGCCCTGTCTTCTTGACGAGCATTC
CTAGGGGTCTTTCCCCTCTCGCCAAAGGAATGCAAGGTCTGTTGAATGTCGTGAAGGAAGCAGTTCCTCT
GGAAGCTTCTTGAAGACAAACAACGTCTGTAGCGACCCTTTGCAGGCAGCGGAACCCCCCACCTGGCGAC
AGGTGCCTCTGCGGCCAAAAGCCACGTGTATAAGATACACCTGCAAAGGCGGCACAACCCCAGTGCCACG
TTGTGAGTTGGATAGTTGTGGAAAGAGTCAAATGGCTCTCCTCAAGCGTATTCAACAAGGGGCTGAAGGA
TGCCCAGAAGGTACCCCATTGTATGGGATCTGATCTGGGGCCTCGGTGCACATGCTTTACATGTGTTTAG
TCGAGGTTAAAAAAACGTCTAGGCCCCCCGAACCACGGGGACGTGGTTTTCCTTTGAAAAACACGATGAT
AATATGGCCACAGAATTCGCCACCATGGCCAAGCCTTTGTCTCAAGAAGAATCCACCCTCATTGAAAGAG
CAACGGCTACAATCAACAGCATCCCCATCTCTGAAGACTACAGCGTCGCCAGCGCAGCTCTCTCTAGCGA
CGGCCGCATCTTCACTGGTGTCAATGTATATCATTTTACTGGGGGACCTTGTGCAGAACTCGTGGTGCTG
GGCACTGCTGCTGCTGCGGCAGCTGGCAACCTGACTTGTATCGTCGCGATCGGAAATGAGAACAGGGGCA
TCTTGAGCCCCTGCGGACGGTGCCGACAGGTGCTTCTCGATCTGCATCCTGGGATCAAAGCCATAGTGAA
GGACAGTGATGGACAGCCGACGGCAGTTGGGATTCGTGAATTGCTGCCCTCTGGTTATGTGTGGGAGGGC
TAAGTACTAGTCGAGTGTGCCTTCTAGTTGCCAGCCATCTGTTGTTTGCCCCTCCCCCGTGCCTTCCTTG
ACCCTGGAAGGTGCCACTCCCACTGTCCTTTCCTAATAAAATGAGGAAATTGCATCGCATTGTCTGAGTA
GGTGTCATTCTATTCTGGGGGGTGGGGTGGGGCAGGACAGCAAGGGGGAGGATTGGGAAGACAATAGCAG
GCATGCTGGGGATGCGGTGGGCTCTATGGAGATCTTGTACAACTTGGGGAGGGTACAAAATGGAGGACTT
GTAGGAGCTTGGGTCCAGACCTGTCAGACAAAATGATCACGCATACTTATTCTTGTTGAAACAACAGCCC
CATCTGTCTATCCACTGGCTCCTGGAACTGCTCTCAAAAGTAACTCCATGGTGACCCTGGGATGCCTGGT
CAAGGGCTATTTCCCTGAGTCAGTCACCGTGACCTGGAACTCTGGAGCCCTGTCCAGCGGTGTGCACACC
TTCCCAGCTGTCCTGCAGTCTGGACTCTACACTCTCACCAGCTCAGTGACTGTACCCTCCAGCACCTGGT
CCAGCCAGGCCGTCACCTGCAACGTAGCCCACCCGGCCAGCAGCACCAAGGTGGACAAGAAAATTGGTGA
GAGAACAACCAGGGGATGAGGGGCTCACTAGAGGTGAGGATAAGGCATTAGATTGCCTACACCAACCAGG
GTGGGCAGACATCACCAGGGAGGGGGCCTCAGCCCAGGAGACCAAAAATTCTCCTTTGTCTCCCTTCTGG
AGATTTCTATGTCCTTTACACCCATTTATTAATATTCTCTGGGCCTCATGGGCCTTCCTTTCACTGCCCG
CTTTCCAGTCGGGAAACCTGTCGTGCCAGCTGCATTAACATGGTCATAGCTGTTTCCTTGCGTATTGGGC
GCTCTCCGCTTCCTCGCTCACTGACTCGCTGCGCTCGGTCGTTCGGGTAAAGCCTGGGGTGCCTAATGAG
CAAAAGGCCAGCAAAAGGCCAGGAACCGTAAAAAGGCCGCGTTGCTGGCGTTTTTCCATAGGCTCCGCCC
CCCTGACGAGCATCACAAAAATCGACGCTCAAGTCAGAGGTGGCGAAACCCGACAGGACTATAAAGATAC
CAGGCGTTTCCCCCTGGAAGCTCCCTCGTGCGCTCTCCTGTTCCGACCCTGCCGCTTACCGGATACCTGT
CCGCCTTTCTCCCTTCGGGAAGCGTGGCGCTTTCTCATAGCTCACGCTGTAGGTATCTCAGTTCGGTGTA
GGTCGTTCGCTCCAAGCTGGGCTGTGTGCACGAACCCCCCGTTCAGCCCGACCGCTGCGCCTTATCCGGT
AACTATCGTCTTGAGTCCAACCCGGTAAGACACGACTTATCGCCACTGGCAGCAGCCACTGGTAACAGGA
TTAGCAGAGCGAGGTATGTAGGCGGTGCTACAGAGTTCTTGAAGTGGTGGCCTAACTACGGCTACACTAG
AAGAACAGTATTTGGTATCTGCGCTCTGCTGAAGCCAGTTACCTTCGGAAAAAGAGTTGGTAGCTCTTGA
TCCGGCAAACAAACCACCGCTGGTAGCGGTGGTTTTTTTGTTTGCAAGCAGCAGATTACGCGCAGAAAAA
AAGGATCTCAAGAAGATCCTTTGATCTTTTCTACGGGGTCTGACGCTCAGTGGAACGAAAACTCACGTTA
AGGGATTTTGGTCATGAGATTATCAAAAAGGATCTTCACCTAGATCCTTTTAAATTAAAAATGAAGTTTT
AAATCAATCTAAAGTATATATGAGTAAACTTGGTCTGACAGTTATTAGAAAAATTCATCCAGCAGACGAT
AAAACGCAATACGCTGGCTATCCGGTGCCGCAATGCCATACAGCACCAGAAAACGATCCGCCCATTCGCC
GCCCAGTTCTTCCGCAATATCACGGGTGGCCAGCGCAATATCCTGATAACGATCCGCCACGCCCAGACGG
CCGCAATCAATAAAGCCGCTAAAACGGCCATTTTCCACCATAATGTTCGGCAGGCACGCATCACCATGGG
TCACCACCAGATCTTCGCCATCCGGCATGCTCGCTTTCAGACGCGCAAACAGCTCTGCCGGTGCCAGGCC
CTGATGTTCTTCATCCAGATCATCCTGATCCACCAGGCCCGCTTCCATACGGGTACGCGCACGTTCAATA
CGATGTTTCGCCTGATGATCAAACGGACAGGTCGCCGGGTCCAGGGTATGCAGACGACGCATGGCATCCG
CCATAATGCTCACTTTTTCTGCCGGCGCCAGATGGCTAGACAGCAGATCCTGACCCGGCACTTCGCCCAG
CAGCAGCCAATCACGGCCCGCTTCGGTCACCACATCCAGCACCGCCGCACACGGAACACCGGTGGTGGCC
AGCCAGCTCAGACGCGCCGCTTCATCCTGCAGCTCGTTCAGCGCACCGCTCAGATCGGTTTTCACAAACA
GCACCGGACGACCCTGCGCGCTCAGACGAAACACCGCCGCATCAGAGCAGCCAATGGTCTGCTGCGCCCA
ATCATAGCCAAACAGACGTTCCACCCACGCTGCCGGGCTACCCGCATGCAGGCCATCCTGTTCAATCATA
CTCTTCCTTTTTCAATATTATTGAAGCATTTATCAGGGTTATTGTCTCATGAGCGGATACATATTTGAAT
GTATTTAGAAAAATAAACAAATAGGGGTTCCGCGCACATTTCCCCGAAAAGTGCCAC
